LOCUS       Exported 102 bp ds-DNA linear SYN 13-JUN-2021
DEFINITION  synthetic linear DNA
ACCESSION   .
VERSION     .
KEYWORDS    monomer-NG
SOURCE      synthetic DNA construct
  ORGANISM  synthetic DNA construct
REFERENCE   1 (bases 1 to 102)
  AUTHORS   Zhang F, Cong L, Lodato S, Kosuri S, Church GM, Arlotta P
  TITLE     Efficient construction of sequence-specific TAL effectors for
            modulating mammalian transcription.
  JOURNAL   Nat Biotechnol. 2011 Jan 19. ():.
  PUBMED    21248753
REFERENCE   2 (bases 1 to 102)
  AUTHORS   .
  TITLE     Direct Submission
  JOURNAL   Exported Jun 13, 2021 from SnapGene Server 1.1.58
            http://www.snapgene.com
FEATURES             Location/Qualifiers
     source          1..102
                     /organism="synthetic DNA construct"
                     /mol_type="other DNA"
ORIGIN
        1 ctgaccccag agcaggtcgt ggccattgcc tcgaatggag ggggcaaaca ggcgttggaa
       61 accgtacaac gattgctgcc ggtgctgtgc caagcgcacg gc
//
