>Addgene plasmid #27967 | monomer-NG | addgene partial sequence | sequence record 34262 | 27967 with Kan-R
TTTACACGTACTTAGTCGCTGAACTGACCCCAGAGCAGGTCGTGGCCATTGCCTCGAATGGAGGGGGCAA
ACAGGCGTTGGAAACCGTACAACGATTGCTGCCGGTGCTGTGCCAAGCGCACGGCCGTCAATCGAGTTCG
TACCTAAGGGCGACACAAAATTTATTCTAAATGCATAATAAATACTGATAACATCTTATAGTTTGTATTA
TATTTTGTATTATCGTTGACATGTATAATTTTGATATCAAAAACTGATTTTCCCTTTATTATTTTCGAGA
TTTATTTTCTTAATTCTCTTTAACAAACTAGAAATATTGTATATACAAAAAATCATAAATAATAGATGAA
TAGTTTAATTATAGGTGTTCATCAATCGAAAAAGCAACGTATCTTATTTAAAGTGCGTTGCTTTTTTCTC
ATTTATAAGGTTAAATAATTCTCATATATCAAGCAAAGTGACAGGCGCCCTTAAATATTCTGAC
