[The description below was written by a language model from this plasmid's Addgene catalogue record and the feature table of its GenBank file.]
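Description:
monomer-NG is a small, high-copy bacterial plasmid built on the pJ201 backbone (about 2.7 kb without the insert), a gene-synthesis cloning vector obtained from a commercial supplier. It is propagated in E. coli under kanamycin selection. Although the catalogue classifies it as a bacterial expression vector, the record names no promoter, tag or other expression element, and the plasmid appears to act mainly as a storage and template vector for its short insert. The origin of replication is not stated.

The insert, TAL-monomer-NG, is a 102 bp fragment derived from Xanthomonas. It encodes a single repeat monomer of a transcription activator-like (TAL) effector DNA-binding domain, a length that corresponds to one 34-amino-acid repeat. In TAL effectors, each repeat contacts one base of the target DNA, and specificity is set by a pair of hypervariable residues (the repeat-variable diresidue). The "NG" in the name refers to this diresidue, which is generally associated with recognition of thymine. According to the associated publication, the plasmid belongs to a system for efficiently constructing sequence-specific TAL effectors to modulate transcription in mammalian cells. In such a system, individual monomers of differing specificity are assembled in a chosen order into custom repeat arrays, which are then placed in a separate effector backbone. The record does not describe the assembly steps or the companion plasmids.

The available GenBank record covers only the 102 bp insert as a synthetic linear sequence. It carries no annotation beyond the source feature, so the backbone elements, including the resistance cassette and origin, cannot be described from the feature table.
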