Addgene plasmid #27967: monomer-NG
Depositing lab: Feng Zhang. Depositing organization: Broad Institute. Publication: Efficient construction of sequence-specific TAL effectors for modulating mammalian transcription. Zhang F, Cong L, Lodato S, Kosuri S, Church GM, Arlotta P. Nat Biotechnol. 2011 Feb;29(2):149-53. doi: 10.1038/nbt.1775 PubMed 21248753.
Backbone
  Vector backbone: pJ201
  Backbone size w/o insert (bp): 2672
  Vector type: Bacterial Expression
Growth in bacteria
  Bacterial resistance: Kanamycin, 50 μg/mL
  Growth temperature: 37°C
  Growth strain: DH5alpha
  Copy number: High Copy
Gene/Insert
  Gene/Insert name: TAL-monomer-NG (alt name: monomer-NG)
  Species: Xanthomonas
  Insert size (bp): 102
  Cloning method: Restriction Enzyme
  Sequencing primers: 5′ GATGGTAGTGTGGGGACTCC
Resource information
  A portion of this plasmid was derived from a plasmid made by: DNA 2.0
Terms and licenses: Academic/Nonprofit Terms; Industry Terms: Not Available to Industry
How to cite: monomer-NG was a gift from Feng Zhang (Addgene plasmid # 27967 ; http://n2t.net/addgene:27967 ; RRID:Addgene_27967)
